>Addgene plasmid #86729 | pBN263 | addgene full sequence | sequence record 171259 | Addgene NGS Result
TCCCCTGATTCTGTGGATAACCGTATTACCGCCTTTGAGTGAGCTGATACCAGCGGATAACAATTTCACA
CAGGAAACAGCTATGACCATGATTACGCCAAGCTATCAACTTTGTATAGAAAAGTTGGAGGGACTTCCAG
CTGTCTGCGAGCCAGTCCAAAAGGGAGAGCCAGGATCCACCGGAGAGCCAGGACCAGTCGGACCACCAGG
ACCATCCGGACAACCAGGAAACGACGGAACCCCAGGTAATCATTTCATAGTTTTTCAATCCATATCTAAT
CACCACATCTTTCAGGACAACCTGGACCAAAGGGACCACCAGGACCAGACGGCAAGCCAGGAGCCGACGG
AAACCCAGGACAGCCAGGACCAGTCGGACCACCAGGAACCCCAGGAGAGCGTGGAATCTGTCCAAAGTAC
TGCGCCATCGATGGAGGAATCTTCTTCGAGGACGGAACTCGCCGCTAAGCGGATCGCCTTTAATTTATTC
TTTGCCTTATGCGTTGCTCAAAATAAAACATTATTTCATCCAAAATAATTTTTTGAGGTTTTAGATGAAT
TTGATAGTTTAGCTTGTCACTTTCTCCTGTGCGAAGAAACTTGCTAAGCAGGTAAGCAGCATCCTTATCA
AGTTTCGACCTTATCTCTCAGTAGTCGCATACGTCGTATCCCTCATCTGCTTTGTTTTAGCCACTTCAAG
GGAATTCAGATCACTTTTTCTCATGTGTTTTCAAATTTACTTTTGTGGAGTGACCTTAATTGACCCTCTC
GTCATAAGTGGACGGTGGGTAGTTACTTAACAAATTTCGAGTACAGGATAGTGTCAATGGCATGAGACAT
GTAGTAGCCAAGCAATTATGGCGAATAAGTTTCAAAAACCAACATTCTGTCAAATACAAAGACCTGCAAC
ATTAGAGAATTCATTAAATACATCTTCGAGGAAATCAAATTTTCCCGTAGACGATCCCGTAGACCTACTT
GTACAATATGTTCTAGATATACACTCCGAACTTAAAATATCTCGAACATTTGTGTTGAATATTTATTTTA
ATTCTAGGTTTTTCAAATTCCGCACGATTTTTGCCATACTACTGCCCAATAGTTTACATTTATTGGGCCT
GGATCTGTAAGGCACTTTTGGGAGCTCCCTTTCTTTTCCTTCAAATTACCCATACAGATCTATAAATCAC
AATTTAATACAAGATTTTATTCAAGTTAAAAACATAAAAGGGGCTTTGCGGTGGTCCCCATTTCACCAGA
GAACTATAAAAAATATAAATTTAACATCAAATGTTGCAATTGATTCCCTCTCAAAGCTGCTTGAAGAACC
CTGATTCTGTCAAGCCTATGAAGATTTAAAAAAAATTGGGAAGACCCTTAGTTCCAAACAAGTGTCGTTG
ACCCAGTAGGCGATATTCTGAAAAGTCATAAAATGGGGTTGCTAAAAAATTGGTCGCTAACTTACATTTA
GCTAGGAATGTTAATTGGAATAACTCATAATTTACAGTAAAATTATCAAAAAATAGCAAAAATCAATAGA
GGACCGCTACACAGGCATCCAACAGTACGAGTTCTGCGTTTTTGAATTCAAGTTTGTACAAAAAAGCAGG
CTCTTTGAGCCAATTTATCCAAGTCCTTGTAAAAAGTATTCGAAAATTGTTAACGGATAAAATGTTTATT
ATAATATCAAAAACAATTTGTCAGTTGACCACTTTTTGATATATTTGACAGAAACCGGGATGAATTGGCT
CAAAGTTAGGGCGCCCTTCTATTACAGGGTTTCTGATAACAAACCGGTTATTAACTCCCAACAAGGGATG
ATTTCAATTCATCATGCTCAAATTGACCCAAATTAAGTTACATGACAAATTCATCGCCCTTTTCAACTCT
TCTTGGCTCATCATCTGTTATTCTGTTCCTATTCTGTCTGCACCCTATACCCCTTTGCATACTCTCTCGT
CATTCCTTTCTTGGATAGTGTCTTCTTCTCCCCAGCTCTGCTACTTCTATGACTTGCGCCCGCTGCTTTT
CCGCTCGTTCCTCTCCTCTCTGACGTCTTCTTCTGCTTCTTTTCTCCTTCCTTTTTCCCTTCTCAATCTT
CCTCTTTTTCCCATTTCTGTCAATCATTCGAAGAAGAAGAAGAAGAAGACCCTCATTCATTTCATTTTTT
TTTCTGTCGGTGTGTGCTGCTCGGTTAAGAGTGAGCTCTCTATTCCACGTCTTCTTCTTTTTCTTCTTCG
ATTCGAATCAATCACTCCACCAAAACGCATTCGTTTTTGGGATTCACCCCGCGGTTCGCAATAGGTTTCT
TTTTCAAATTATTAGCGTTATAAATAGAAAAATGGTGGAGTTTCAATAAAAATGATAATTTACAAAGTGT
ATTTTGATTACATGTACTCAAAAAGGTTGAAATTTTTCATACCAGTTTTCCGGAAATCCATCTGATATCA
TTATCGTATTTTTCTTTTTAAAAATGTTTTCAAAAAAAAACAAAATATAGCTGGTTATTTGGCACCCTCT
AATTACCATTTTCCTGTCACACCACACTCTTTTCCTTCTTCCACTTCTTTCCGTTTTCAGCCGCTTCCAA
CCAAACCGATATGAAAGCCGAGCAACAACGATCGATTCCACCCGGCTCGGCGACCTTCCCGTCGCAGGTG
AGACTCAGAAAACTAGAGAAACCGCTCAACTAACTCTTGATATCCGATTTCATTCTTTTCTCTTTTCTTT
TTGTTGAACTTTTCCATATTTCCAGATGCCACGGCCACCACCAAGCACCGAACAAGGAATCACAACGGAA
TCGGAGCTTGCGAAGAAAGCTCAAATCACTCCGAACGACGTTTTAGCACTTCCGGGAATCACTCAAGGTA
TCTTGCTCCCTTTGGATTTCAGTTTAAAACATAAATTTAGGATTCTTATGCTCCCCATCTGCGAACATCT
ATAACATCGAGTTCACCAAGTTCCAAATCCGTGATCTGGACACTGAGCAAGTGCTTTTCGAGATCGCCAA
ACCGGAGAACGATCAGGAGAATGATGAGTCGCCACAGGAGTCGGCAAGATACGTGCGTTATAGATTTGCT
CCAAACTTTTTGAAACTCAAAACGGTCGGAGCAACTGTGGAATTCAAAGTAGGAGACATCCCAATCCATC
ATTTCCGAATGATCGAACGTCACTTCTTCAAAGATCGCCTTCTGAAGTGTTTTGACTTTGAATTCGGATT
CTGTATTCCGAATTCACGAAACAACTGTGAACATATCTATGAGTTCCCTCAACTCTCTCAACAACTCAGT
GAGTCATTATTCTAAAAAGTACAATTCAAAAGACTAATCTCTTTTTCAGTGGACGACATGATCAACAATC
CAAACGAGACTCGTTCTGACAGCTTCTATTTCGTCGATAACAAACTCGTCATGCACAACAAAGCCGACTA
CTCATATGATGCATAAATATTTAATACAAAAATGTTCTGGATAATTATTCTGTCGAATAGAAAAAAAACT
CCAAATGTGATTAAATTCCAATAATTCCTGTCTAGTTTGTTCCTTCCCCTTCCCCTTCTCATGTTCAATG
CATTCCTAAGCTTTTCAGTTCCCCCCTTGTTTCTATATTTTTTCGCTGTCCTGTCACACTCGCTAAAAAC
ACTAATCACACGGAAATCTGTTTTCAATAAAAACTCCAACTTTAACTCATTTTCAATTTCAACTGAAAGA
TTTTTTCATTAGAGAATGTCTAGAACTAGGCCCGGGGAAAGCCGGGTTACCATAAGAAAAAAAATTACAT
TTTTTCTCGAATAGTAGAAACATATTGCAAGACTATTTTTCATTATTTCAGAACACACACTGGAGAGAGA
CCGTATCCATGTGCTCAATGTGAGAAGGCATTCACCGACAGCTCAACTCTTACAAAACATCTGAGAACCC
ATACTGGACATAAACCTTATGTTTGCTCAATTTGTATGATGAAATTCACACAGAGTGGGAACTTGCATAG
GCACATGAAAACTCATAAATAGTTTTTCCTATTATGGAAGTAATGTTTCTAAATGAATATTGCCATTTTC
TGCAAAATATTTTACAATCCACAAGTCTCGAACAAATTTAATCAATGTCTTGTTTTGATACAATTTAACA
AATTCACTGTGGAGAGGATTTACTATAAAAACGTTTTACACCAGCAAAAAATCAATAGAACATTTACATG
ATAAGGAGAATATATAAAAAGGGGGCATTATAATTTACTGATACAATATGGACAACATTTGAAGGATATG
CAGATACATACGCGTTAGATACGACGGTTGATGTAGGAGGAGAGGTAGTCGAGGACCTCTTGGGAGATGA
TTCCGTTCCAGGCTGGGTAACGGATGGATCCCTCGGCGGATCCCTTGAGTTGCTCGATGTGTTGCCACTC
CTCGATTGGGTTGGTCTCGTCCTTGAGGGCGATCATCTCCTTGGAGATTGGGTCGTAGGCGTAGTAACGG
GAGACGAGGGCGAAGTAGTGGTCTGGGATGGCGGTGATTTGGTGGGTGTAGGTGGTACGGGCGACGGCGG
AGGCACGCTTGTCGGACCAGTTTCCGACGACGTTGGTGAGCTCGGTGAGTCCCTGAAAATTTAAATCAGA
TTAGTTAGTTAGTAAAATCATGTTTAAACTTACCTTCATGGAGAGGAAGGAGGTCATGAGGTGACGTCCG
ATGTGGGACTTTGGTCCGTTCTTGATGGCGAAGATGGAGTATGGGGCGTTCTTCTTGAGGGCCTTGTTGT
AGGAACGGACGAGGTTGTCCTTGAGGAGTTGGTACTCTTGCTTGTTGGAGGAGGAGTTTCCGGTACGGTT
GACACGCTTGAGGACTGGCTCGGAGTTACGGAGGAACTCGTCGAGGTAGACGAGTGGGTCGATACGTCCA
CGGGCGGAGAAGAAGTAGATGTGACGGGAGACGGAGGTCTTGGTCTCGGTGACGAGGCATTGGATGATGA
CTCCGAGGTACTTGTTTTGGACGAGCTTGAAGGACTTTGGGTCGACGTTCTTGATGTCGGAGAAACGTCC
GCAGTTGATGAAGGTGGCGAGGAAGAGGAATTGGTAGAGGGTCTTGGTCTTGGTGAAACGGGAGGTGTAC
TCGAAGGAGTTGAGGATCTTCTCGGTGATCTCCCAGATGGACTCTCCCTCGGAGAGGAGGGCCTTGAGCA
TCTTCTTGGAGTGGGAGTTTCCCTTGTCGGCCTCCTCGGAGGACTCGAATTGGAGTTGGAGGGAGGAGAC
GATGTCGGTGATGTCGGATTGGTGCTTTTGTCCGTAGTATGGGATGATGGTGAACTCCCAGGCTGGGATG
AGCTTCTGAAAATTTAAATAATCAGGGTTAGTTAGTATATATATGTTTAAACTTACCTTGAGGGAGGCCT
CGAGGATGGTGGCCTTTTGGGTCTTGTACTTGAATTGGAGGGACTTGTTGACGATGTCGAAGGAGAGGGA
GTTGGAGATGATGGTGTTGTAGGACATGAAGGTGGCACGCTTGATGGCGGTTCCGTTGTGGGTGATCATC
CAGCAGAGGTAGGTGAGCTCGGCGGCGCAGAGGGCGATCTTCTCTCCGGATGGACGCTCGAAACGCTCGA
CGAATTGACGGACGAGGACTTTTGGTGGTGTCTTACAGAGAATGTCGAATTGTGGCATTTTTGGTACCTT
CTGTGTCTGACGATCGAGGGTTAAAATGAAAAGTGGTGGAGAGAAGTCAACCGCTCGGTGGGATGCGCGA
GCCTGGAGATAACTTTGATTTTCGGCGAGCCCTTCTTTTTCCCTGGGTGGGTGGATTGGGAGGCGGGGAT
ATCCAATTGTAATTCTAGGTAGCTGAAAAGTGTCTGCACACTGTTCTCTGACCATCGACGCAGGAAAAGT
CTCTTTCTCAAGTGCAAATAGCAAAAATCTTCTTTCTTCCCCCCCATCTTCCGAGCAAGGCGCCCCCACG
GATAGTTGCTCGCTGGCGGTAGGGAGCGAAGAGAGCAGAGAACCTCAACGGGATAGTGGGGATACGAGAA
AAGAAACGGCATTTTAGGTTAACTAAAGATAGTGAAGAAGCCGGCTCAATGCAGAGAGGCAGACATCCGA
CGGCAAACAACGAGAGAATTTTATCCAGAACAATGAGTACAGTGTGTGCGCGCAAAGTGCTCTTCCTGCC
ATTTTGCTACTCTTATCCACACAACCACTTTAGCGATTACCAACCTATCTTGAGACTTATCTTTATTTTC
TCTTCTTTTGCCGACGAAACGGGAGAGAGGGGCAAAAAATGAAGAATCGGGGGCACTGATTAACACACTT
ACTTTTTTTTAGGCTGAAGCACACATTGCTGTTCGGGGTGTAAAGTTCAGCAGAATTCAAAGCAAAAGAC
CACCCGCATCGGTAGTCAATATTGATCTGGAAGATTATTAAAAATTGTCAGAGTGAGCCATATGCATATG
AATTTAATTCATACATAACATTTATAAGACAGGAATAAATACCAAAGTGAAGTTATTATTTGGTCGATTA
TCACTTTAGCATAGTGAAAGTATCCCTCAATGTCTCTACTTGTAAACTCAGTTGATTTACAAACGTTGTT
TTATTGATTATAAAATTAGTTTTATGGACATTTAAAGCAAAGGATACTACTCAGATATAAAATGCCTGCA
GGTAGCGGCCGCATGCTACAGCCGGCTCCTCGAGACGTACGGTGCGCGCGATGCATTCGAAGATCTGCCC
ACTAGTGAGTCGTATTAACCCAGCTTTCTTGTACAAAGTGGATAGAATCAAGCATGCTCCGCGTTTGCTG
TACTATTTCTCGCAGAGCAGTTTTTTTTCTCACACTTTATTATTCTGTACTGCCCCTCCACGCTATAATT
TTTTGCATAGAGGGCCATAAAGGAAAACGGTACGGTAAAAATAATGGGTCCTTTTTACCGTTGTGTAGAT
TGTTTCTAACGGGATGCAAATTTTCACTAAAACTCTGGAAAACTGATGGAATTCTACGGGCAGCCGGCAA
TTTTAGATATTTGAAGAATCCTTCTTGATCAGTGCCAAGCTTTCCCATGGACCAAAGATGTGGATCCAAG
ATCAAATGCACAGGATCTGAACTCCTTTGTTCCAAAAACAAGGATTTCTTTTCTATAGTTTGACCTAAAT
ATTATAGTAGAACATATACATTTGATGATTTCATGAATAATTTATTGTTAAAAAATAATACATGTGTTAA
AAAATAATTCTAAAAAATTAATTGGAGCGTCCTTGGCGGATATGGCGGATTGGAAGGTCATAAGTAACTC
GAACTAACCTGTAAATATAATTAATTTAGAAGTAATCATTTTGAAATGTTTCTAAATTTTTGTAAACGTA
ATCAATGATTTACTTACAAAATTTTTCGAAATATTAGTAGAAATATAAAAAACCAGTAAAATTCAAAAGA
GGCCAGCCACACATGCATCTTACAATACGAATGATGCGTTTTTTGTCGCCTCGGAGAAGGAATCAAGCAG
GCTCCGCGTTTTCTGTACTATTTCTCCCAGAGCCGTTTATTTTGCATAGGGGGTGGGTCATAAACGGAGA
CGTTTTGGTATAAAATTTGCCCCTTCTTCCACCGTTGAAAAAATTGGAAAATGAACCGGGACAGGAAAGG
GGATTTCAGGATAATGGTTCAATTATCGATGCTACTGTCATATCTGAGTAGTGGATTTGAGCAAGGTTTC
CAAATTTTGAGTACAAGCGTCTAGTGCATGTGTCAAAAAAGTCGGGCAAAAATTAGTTTTAATCAATAAG
GTTTAAAGATCAGAAATTTTTGTCTGACCTAATGGGCCCAACTTTATTATACATAGTTGATAATTCACTG
GCCGTCGTTTTACAACGTCGTGACTGGGAAAACCCTGGCGTTACCCAACTTAATCGCCTTGCAGCACATC
CCCCTTTCGCCAGCTGGCGTAATAGCGAAGAGGCCCGCACCGATCGCCCTTCCCAACAGTTGCGCAGCCT
GAATGGCGAATGGCGCCTGATGCGGTATTTTCTCCTTACGCATCTGTGCGGTATTTCACACCGCATATGG
TGCACTCTCAGTGCAATCTGCTCTGATGCCGCATAGTTAAGCCAGCCCCGACACCCGCCAACACCCGCTG
ACGCGCCCTGACGGGCTTGTCTGCTCCCGGCATCCGCTTACAGACAAGCTGTGACCGTCTCCGGGAGCTG
CATGTGTCAGAGGTTTTCACCGTCATCACCGAAACGCGCGAGACGAAAGGGCCTCGTGATACGCCTATTT
TTATAGGTTAATGTCATGATAATAATGGTTTCTTAGACGTCAGGTGGCACTTTTCGGGGAAATGTGCGCG
GAACCCCTATTTGTTTATTTTTCTAAATACATTCAAATATGTATCCGCTCATGAGACAATAACCCTGATA
AATGCTTCAATAATATTGAAAAAGGAAGAGTATGAGTATTCAACATTTCCGTGTCGCCCTTATTCCCTTT
TTTGCGGCATTTTGCCTTCCTGTTTTTGCTCACCCAGAAACGCTGGTGAAAGTAAAAGATGCTGAAGATC
AGTTGGGTGCACGAGTGGGTTACATCGAACTGGATCTCAACAGCGGTAAGATCCTTGAGAGTTTTCGCCC
CGAAGAACGTTTTCCAATGATGAGCACTTTTAAAGTTCTGCTATGTGGCGCGGTATTATCCCGTATTGAC
GCCGGGCAAGAGCAACTCGGTCGCCGCATACACTATTCTCAGAATGACTTGGTTGAGTACTCACCAGTCA
CAGAAAAGCATCTTACGGATGGCATGACAGTAAGAGAATTATGCAGTGCTGCCATAACCATGAGTGATAA
CACTGCGGCCAACTTACTTCTGACAACGATCGGAGGACCGAAGGAGCTAACCGCTTTTTTGCACAACATG
GGGGATCATGTAACTCGCCTTGATCGTTGGGAACCGGAGCTGAATGAAGCCATACCAAACGACGAGCGTG
ACACCACGATGCCTGTAGCAATGGCAACAACGTTGCGCAAACTATTAACTGGCGAACTACTTACTCTAGC
TTCCCGGCAACAATTAATAGACTGGATGGAGGCGGATAAAGTTGCAGGACCACTTCTGCGCTCGGCCCTT
CCGGCTGGCTGGTTTATTGCTGATAAATCTGGAGCCGGTGAGCGTGGGTCTCGCGGTATCATTGCAGCAC
TGGGGTCAGATGGTAAGCCCTCCCGTATCGTAGTTATCTACACGACGGGGAGTCAGGCAACTATGGATGA
ACGAAATAGACAGATCGCTGAGATAGGTGCCTCACTGATTAAGCATTGGTAACTGTCAGACCAAGTTTAC
TCATATATACTTTAGATTGATTTAAAACTTCATTTTTAATTTAAAAGGATCTAGGTGAAGATCCTTTTTG
ATAATCTCATGACCAAAATCCCTTAACGTGAGTTTTCGTTCCACTGAGCGTCAGACCCCGTAGAAAAGAT
CAAAGGATCTTCTTGAGATCCTTTTTTTCTGCGCGTAATCTGCTGCTTGCAAACAAAAAAACCACCGCTA
CCAGCGGTGGTTTGTTTGCCGGATCAAGAGCTACCAACTCTTTTTCCGAAGGTAACTGGCTTCAGCAGAG
CGCAGATACCAAATACTGTTCTTCTAGTGTAGCCGTAGTTAGGCCACCACTTCAAGAACTCTGTAGCACC
GCCTACATACCTCGCTCTGCTAATCCTGTTACCAGTGGCTGCTGCCAGTGGCGATAAGTCGTGTCTTACC
GGGTTGGACTCAAGACGATAGTTACCGGATAAGGCGCAGCGGTCGGGCTGAACGGGGGGTTCGTGCACAC
AGCCCAGCTTGGAGCGAACGACCTACACCGAACTGAGATACCTACAGCGTGAGCTATGAGAAAGCGCCAC
GCTTCCCGAAGGGAGAAAGGCGGACAGGTATCCGGTAAGCGGCAGGGTCGGAACAGGAGAGCGCACGAGG
GAGCTTCCAGGGGGAAACGCCTGGTATCTTTATAGTCCTGTCGGGTTTCGCCACCTCTGACTTGAGCGTC
GATTTTTGTGATGCTCGTCAGGGGGGCGGAGCCTATGGAAAAACGCCAGCAACGCGGCCTTTTTACGGTT
CCTGGTCTTTTGCTGGCCTTTTGCTCACATGTTCTTTCCTGCGTTA
Features (pLannotate 1.2.2; 15 found; start..end, strand, type, name):
      1..47      +  rep_origin     RSF ori (fragment): Plasmids containing the RSF 1030 origin of replication can be propagated in E. coli cells that contain additional plasmids with compatible origins.
    107..127     +  protein_bind   attB4: mutant version of attB; core recombination site for the Gateway® BP reaction BP Clonase™
    298..465     +  CDS            col-34 (fragment): COL34_CAEEL - Also known as ram-4. Experimental evidence at transcript level: Swiss-Prot protein existence level 2. Nematode cuticles are composed largely of collagen-like proteins. The cuticle functions both as an exoskeleton and as a barrier to protect the worm from its environment. From Caenorhabditis elegans.
   1589..1609    +  protein_bind   attB1: mutant version of attB; core recombination site for the Gateway® BP reaction BP Clonase™
   2473..2490    -  misc_feature   P element 5' end (fragment): No description available
   2601..3443    +  CDS            unc-119: UN119_CAEEL - Experimental evidence at protein level: Swiss-Prot protein existence level 1. Myristoyl-binding protein that acts as a cargo adapter: specifically binds the myristoyl moiety of a subset of N-terminally myristoylated proteins and is required for their localization. Plays a key role in ciliary membrane localization of proteins. Required for the establishment or function of the nervous system. From Caenorhabditis elegans.
   4288..5658    -  CDS            FLP1: FLP_YEAST - Experimental evidence at protein level: Swiss-Prot protein existence level 1. Part of the plasmid amplification system, which corrects any decrease in copy number caused by a rare missegregation event. Catalyzes the recombination between the large inverted repetitions of the 2-micron plasmid during plasmid replication. This recombination event changes the direction of one of the two replication forks in the bidirectionally replicating molecule, effectively resulting in multiple rounds of replication from a single initiation event. Binds specifically to the FLP recognition target (F
   6741..6761    -  protein_bind   attB2: mutant version of attB; core recombination site for the Gateway® BP reaction BP Clonase™
   7809..7829    -  protein_bind   attB3: mutant version of attB; core recombination site for the Gateway® BP reaction BP Clonase™
   7833..7990    +  CDS            lacZα (fragment): LacZα fragment of β-galactosidase; lacZ fragment
   7996..8095    -  misc_feature   bom (fragment): basis of mobility region from pBR322
   8197..8232    -  CDS            rop (fragment): Rop protein, which maintains plasmids at low copy number; rop
   8327..8431    +  promoter       AmpR promoter: bla
   8432..9292    +  CDS            AmpR: β-lactamase; bla; confers resistance to ampicillin, carbenicillin, and related antibiotics
   9463..10051   +  rep_origin     ori: high-copy-number ColE1/pMB1/pBR322/pUC origin of replication
