[The description below was written by a language model from this plasmid's Addgene catalogue record and pLannotate feature annotations shown in this document.]
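Description:
pBN263 is a C. elegans expression plasmid built on the pBN9 backbone that provides tissue-specific expression of FLP recombinase. It is a roughly 10.1 kb high-copy plasmid maintained in E. coli through a ColE1/pUC-type origin and selected with ampicillin via the bla gene and its native promoter. Short fragments annotated as bom, rop, lacZα and an RSF origin appear to be backbone remnants rather than functional elements.

The recorded insert is Pmyo-2::FLP D5, in which the FLP coding sequence (detected in the feature table as a match to yeast 2-micron FLP1, on the reverse strand) is placed under the C. elegans myo-2 promoter. This promoter is generally known to drive expression in pharyngeal muscle, although it is not itself annotated in the feature table, and the record does not explain the "D5" designation or identify a 3′ UTR. The plasmid also carries an unc-119 coding sequence, the standard rescue marker used to identify transgenic worms in an unc-119 mutant background. Four Gateway attB sites (attB4/attB1 on one side and attB2/attB3 on the other) bracket two regions that flank the unc-119 and FLP cassettes. This layout is typical of vectors designed for single-copy genomic insertion, with flanking homology arms, but the record does not state the integration method or locus. One flank contains a col-34 fragment match.

FLP catalyses recombination between FRT target sites, so worms expressing it from this construct can excise or rearrange FRT-flanked cassettes only in the promoter's expression domain. The plasmid belongs to a FLP-based toolkit for spatiotemporal control of gene expression in C. elegans.
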