Addgene plasmid #86729: pBN263
Purpose: Tissue-specific FLP expression plasmid for C. elegans
Depositing lab: Peter Askjaer. Depositing organization: Centro Andaluz de Biologia del Desarrollo (CABD). Publication: An Efficient FLP-Based Toolkit for Spatiotemporal Control of Gene Expression in Caenorhabditis elegans. Munoz-Jimenez C, Ayuso C, Dobrzynska A, Torres-Mendez A, Ruiz PC, Askjaer P. Genetics. 2017 Aug;206(4):1763-1778. doi: 10.1534/genetics.117.201012. Epub 2017 Jun 23. PubMed 28646043.
Backbone
  Vector backbone: pBN9
  Vector type: Worm Expression
Growth in bacteria
  Bacterial resistance: Ampicillin, 100 μg/mL
  Growth temperature: 37°C
  Growth strain: DH5alpha
  Copy number: High Copy
Gene/Insert
  Gene/Insert name: Pmyo-2::FLP D5
  Species: C. elegans (nematode)
  Cloning method: Restriction Enzyme; 5′ cloning site unknown (unknown if destroyed); 3′ cloning site unknown (unknown if destroyed)
  Sequencing primers: 5′ unknown
Terms and licenses: Academic/Nonprofit Terms; Industry Terms: Not Available to Industry
How to cite: pBN263 was a gift from Peter Askjaer (Addgene plasmid # 86729 ; http://n2t.net/addgene:86729 ; RRID:Addgene_86729)
